>Addgene plasmid #54245 | mEmerald-Rab11a-7 | depositor partial sequence | sequence record 84390 | insert sequence
GACGTCAGATCCGCTAGCGCTACCGGTCGCCACCATGGTGAGCAAGGGCGAGGAGCTGTTCACCGGGGTG
GTGCCCATCCTGGTCGAGCTGGACGGCGACGTAAACGGCCACAAGTTCAGCGTGTCCGGCGAGGGCGAGG
GCGATGCCACCTACGGCAAGCTGACCCTGAAGTTCATCTGCACCACCGGCAAGCTGCCCGTGCCCTGGCC
CACCCTCGTGACCACCTTGACCTACGGCGTGCAGTGCTTCGCCCGCTACCCCGACCACATGAAGCAGCAC
GACTTCTTCAAGTCCGCCATGCCCGAAGGCTACGTCCAGGAGCGCACCATCTTCTTCAAGGACGACGGCA
ACTACAAGACCCGCGCCGAGGTGAAGTTCGAGGGCGACACCCTGGTGAACCGCATCGAGCTGAAGGGCAT
CGACTTCAAGGAGGACGGCAACATCCTGGGGCACAAGCTGGAGTACAACTACAACAGCCACAAGGTCTAT
ATCACCGCCGACAAGCAGAAGAACGGCATCAAGGTGAACTTCAAGACCCGCCACAACATCGAGGACGGCA
GCGTGCAGCTCGCCGACCACTACCAGCAGAACACCCCCATCGGCGACGGCCCCGTGCTGCTGCCCGACAA
CCACTACCTGAGCACCCAGTCCAAGCTGAGCAAAGACCCCAACGAGAAGCGCGATCACATGGTCCTGCTG
GAGTTCGTGACCGCCGCCGGGATCACTCTCGGCATGGACGAGCTGTACAAGTCCGGACTCAGATCTCGAG
CCATGGGCACCCGCGACGACGAGTACGACTACCTCTTTAAAGTTGTCCTTATTGGAGATTCTGGTGTTGG
AAAGAGTAATCTCCTGTCTCGATTTACTCGAAATGAGTTTAATCTGGAAAGCAAGAGCACCATTGGAGTA
GAGTTTGCAACAAGAAGCATCCAGGTTGATGGAAAAACAATAAAGGCACAGATATGGGACACAGCAGGGC
AAGAGCGATATCGAGCTATAACATCAGCATATTATCGTGGAGCTGTAGGTGCCTTATTGGTTTATGACAT
TGCTAAACATCTCACATATGAAAATGTAGAGCGATGGCTGAAAGAACTGAGAGATCATGCTGATAGTAAC
ATTGTTATCATGCTTGTGGGCAATAAGAGTGATCTACGTCATCTCAGGGCAGTTCCTACAGATGAAGCAA
GAGCTTTTGCAGAAAAGAATGGTTTGTCATTCATTGAAACTTCGGCCCTAGACTCTACAAATGTAGAAGC
TGCTTTTCAGACAATTTTAACAGAGATTTACCGCATTGTTTCTCAGAAGCAAATGTCAGACAGACGCGAA
AATGACATGTCTCCAAGCAACAATGTGGTTCCTATTCATGTTCCACCAACCACTGAAAACAAGCCAAAGG
TGCAGTGCTGTCAGAACATCTAAGGATCCACCGGATCTAGATAACTGATCATAATCAGCCATACCAC
