>Addgene plasmid #54245 | mEmerald-Rab11a-7 | addgene partial sequence | sequence record 88263 | EGFP-C 5'-CATGGTCCTGCTGGAGTTCGTG-3'
GGACGAGCTGTACAAGTCCGGACTCAGATCTCGAGCCATGGGCACCCGCGACGACGAGTACGACTACCTC
TTTAAAGTTGTCCTTATTGGAGATTCTGGTGTTGGAAAGAGTAATCTCCTGTCTCGATTTACTCGAAATG
AGTTTAATCTGGAAAGCAAGAGCACCATTGGAGTAGAGTTTGCAACAAGAAGCATCCAGGTTGATGGAAA
AACAATAAAGGCACAGATATGGGACACAGCAGGGCAAGAGCGATATCGAGCTATAACATCAGCATATTAT
CGTGGAGCTGTAGGTGCCTTATTGGTTTATGACATTGCTAAACATCTCACATATGAAAATGTAGAGCGAT
GGCTGAAAGAACTGAGAGATCATGCTGATAGTAACATTGTTATCATGCTTGTGGGCAATAAGAGTGATCT
ACGTCATCTCAGGGCAGTTCCTACAGATGAAGCAAGAGCTTTTGCAGAAAAGAATGGTTTGTCATTCATT
GAAACTTCGGCCCTAGACTCTACAAATGTAGAAGCTGCTTTTCAGACAATTTTAACAGAGATTTACCGCA
TTGTTTCTCAGAAGCAAATGTCAGACAGACGCGAAAATGACATGTCTCCAAGCAACAATGTGGTTCCTAT
TCATGTTCCACCAACCACTGAAAACAAGCCAAAGGTGCAGTGCTGTCAGAACATCTAAGGATCCACCGGA
TCTAGATAACTGATCATAATCAGCCATACCACATTTGTAGAGGTTTTACTTGCTTTAAAAAACCTCCCAC
ACCTCCCCCTGAACCTGAAACATAAAATGAATGCAATTGTTGTTGTTAACTTGTTTATTGCAGCTTATAA
TGGTTACAAATAAAGCAATAGCATCACAAATTTCACAAATAAAGCATTTTTTTCACTGCATTCTAGTTGT
GGTTTGTCCAAACTCATCAATGTATCTTAACGCGTAAATTG
