[The description below was written by a language model from this plasmid's Addgene catalogue record.]
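Description:
mEmerald-Rab11a-7 is a mammalian expression plasmid that produces human Rab11a (RAB11A, also known as YL8) fused to the green fluorescent protein mEmerald. It is built on an mEmerald backbone of about 4.75 kb without the insert. It is maintained as a high-copy plasmid in E. coli under kanamycin selection. A neomycin resistance marker allows G418 selection of transfected mammalian cells, so stable lines can be derived as well as transient expression. No feature table accompanies the record, so the origin of replication, the polyadenylation signal and the linker between the two fusion partners are not explicitly documented. The listed 3′ sequencing primer does suggest that an SV40 polyadenylation region lies downstream of the insert. The cloning method is recorded as unknown.

The CMV promoter, a strong constitutive promoter in most mammalian cell types, drives expression. mEmerald is supplied by the backbone and sits at the N terminus of Rab11a. This orientation leaves the C terminus of the GTPase free, which matters in general for Rab proteins because their C-terminal prenylation is needed for membrane association. The "-7" in the name may refer to the linker length, but the record does not say what it means.

The stated purpose is as a fluorescent localization marker, which the depositor annotates as "Ras GTPase", with excitation at 487 nm and emission at 509 nm. Rab11a is a Ras-superfamily small GTPase generally associated with recycling endosomes. The construct is therefore suited to visualising the distribution and dynamics of Rab11a-positive compartments in live or fixed mammalian cells using standard green-channel fluorescence microscopy.
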