Addgene plasmid #54245: mEmerald-Rab11a-7
Purpose: Localization: Ras GTPase, Excitation: 487, Emission: 509
Depositing lab: Michael Davidson. Depositing organization: Florida State University, Tallahassee.
Backbone
  Vector backbone: mEmerald
  Backbone size w/o insert (bp): 4750
  Vector type: Mammalian Expression
  Selectable markers: Neomycin (select with G418)
Growth in bacteria
  Bacterial resistance: Kanamycin, 50 μg/mL
  Growth temperature: 37°C
  Growth strain: DH5alpha
  Copy number: High Copy
Gene/Insert
  Gene/Insert name: Rab11a (alt name: NM_004663.3)
  Species: H. sapiens (human)
  Entrez Gene: RAB11A (a.k.a. YL8)
  Promoter: CMV
  Tag / fusion protein: mEmerald (N terminal on backbone)
  Cloning method: Unknown
  Sequencing primers: 5′ CMV-F; 3′ SV40pA-R
Terms and licenses: Academic/Nonprofit Terms; Industry Terms
Depositor comments: . Excitation = 487; Emission = 509. Localization data: Ras GTPase
How to cite: mEmerald-Rab11a-7 was a gift from Michael Davidson (Addgene plasmid # 54245 ; http://n2t.net/addgene:54245 ; RRID:Addgene_54245)
